>Addgene plasmid #242541 | pPD0055_pIVTRup_MS2-p65-HSF1 | addgene full sequence | sequence record 493693 | Addgene NGS Result
CTGCAAGGCGATTAAGTTGGGTAACGCCAGGGTTTTCCCAGTCACGACGTTGTAAAACGACGGCCAGTGA
ATTGTAATACGACTCACTATAGGGCGAATTGGGCCCTCTAGATGCATGCTCGAGCGGCCGCCAGTGTGAT
GGATTTGGACCCTCGTACAGAAGCTAATACGACTCACTATAGGGAAATAAGAGAGAAAAGAAGAGTAAGA
AGAAATATAAGAGCCACCGATATGGCTTCAAACTTTACTCAGTTCGTGCTCGTGGACAATGGTGGGACAG
GGGATGTGACAGTGGCTCCTTCTAATTTCGCTAATGGGGTGGCAGAGTGGATCAGCTCCAACTCACGGAG
CCAGGCCTACAAGGTGACATGCAGCGTCAGGCAGTCTAGTGCCCAGAAGAGAAAGTATACCATCAAGGTG
GAGGTCCCCAAAGTGGCTACCCAGACAGTGGGCGGAGTCGAACTGCCTGTCGCCGCTTGGAGGTCCTACC
TGAACATGGAGCTCACTATCCCAATTTTCGCTACCAATTCTGACTGTGAACTCATCGTGAAGGCAATGCA
GGGGCTCCTCAAAGACGGTAATCCTATCCCTTCCGCCATCGCCGCTAACTCAGGTATCTACAGCGCTGGA
GGAGGTGGAAGCGGAGGAGGAGGAAGCGGAGGAGGAGGTAGCGGACCTAAGAAAAAGAGGAAGGTGGCGG
CCGCTGGATCCCCTTCAGGGCAGATCAGCAACCAGGCCCTGGCTCTGGCCCCTAGCTCCGCTCCAGTGCT
GGCCCAGACTATGGTGCCCTCTAGTGCTATGGTGCCTCTGGCCCAGCCACCTGCTCCAGCCCCTGTGCTG
ACCCCAGGACCACCCCAGTCACTGAGCGCTCCAGTGCCCAAGTCTACACAGGCCGGCGAGGGGACTCTGA
GTGAAGCTCTGCTGCACCTGCAGTTCGACGCTGATGAGGACCTGGGAGCTCTGCTGGGGAACAGCACCGA
TCCCGGAGTGTTCACAGATCTGGCCTCCGTGGACAACTCTGAGTTTCAGCAGCTGCTGAATCAGGGCGTG
TCCATGTCTCATAGTACAGCCGAACCAATGCTGATGGAGTACCCCGAAGCCATTACCCGGCTGGTGACCG
GCAGCCAGCGGCCCCCCGACCCCGCTCCAACTCCCCTGGGAACCAGCGGCCTGCCTAATGGGCTGTCCGG
AGATGAAGACTTCTCAAGCATCGCTGATATGGACTTTAGTGCCCTGCTGTCACAGATTTCCTCTAGTGGG
CAGGGAGGAGGTGGAAGCGGCTTCAGCGTGGACACCAGTGCCCTGCTGGACCTGTTCAGCCCCTCGGTGA
CCGTGCCCGACATGAGCCTGCCTGACCTTGACAGCAGCCTGGCCAGTATCCAAGAGCTCCTGTCTCCCCA
GGAGCCCCCCAGGCCTCCCGAGGCAGAGAACAGCAGCCCGGATTCAGGGAAGCAGCTGGTGCACTACACA
GCGCAGCCGCTGTTCCTGCTGGACCCCGGCTCCGTGGACACCGGGAGCAACGACCTGCCGGTGCTGTTTG
AGCTGGGAGAGGGCTCCTACTTCTCCGAAGGGGACGGCTTCGCCGAGGACCCCACCATCTCCCTGCTGAC
AGGCTCGGAGCCTCCCAAAGCCAAGGACCCCACTGTCTCCTGTACATGAATCGCTGCCTTCTGCGGGGCT
TGCCTTCTGGCCATGCCCTTCTTCTCTCCCTTGCACCTGTACCTCTTGGTCTTTGAATAAAGCCTGAGTA
GGAAGTGAGGGTCTAGAAAAAAAAAAAAAAAAAAAAAAAAAAAAAAAAAAAAAAAAAAAAAAAAAAAAAA
AAAAAAAAAAAAAAAAAAAACGATCAATAACCGACACTCCTGCGTCGCCTACGCGCTACGATCTGCAGAA
TTCCAGCACACTGGCGGCCGTTACTAGTGGATCCGAGCTCGGTACCAAGCTTGGCGTAATCATGGTCATA
GCTGTTTCCTGTGTGAAATTGTTATCCGCTCACAATTCCACACAACATACGAGCCGGAAGCATAAAGTGT
AAAGCCTGGGGTGCCTAATGAGTGAGCTAACTCACATTAATTGCGTTGCGCTCACTGCCCGCTTTCCAGT
CGGGAAACCTGTCGTGCCAGCTGCATTAATGAATCGGCCAACGCGCGGGGAGAGGCGGTTTGCGTATTGG
GCGCTCTTCCGCTTCCTCGCTCACTGACTCGCTGCGCTCGGTCGTTCGGCTGCGGCGAGCGGTATCAGCT
CACTCAAAGGCGGTAATACGGTTATCCACAGAATCAGGGGATAACGCAGGAAAGAACATGTGAGCAAAAG
GCCAGCAAAAGGCCAGGAACCGTAAAAAGGCCGCGTTGCTGGCGTTTTTCCATAGGCTCCGCCCCCCTGA
CGAGCATCACAAAAATCGACGCTCAAGTCAGAGGTGGCGAAACCCGACAGGACTATAAAGATACCAGGCG
TTTCCCCCTGGAAGCTCCCTCGTGCGCTCTCCTGTTCCGACCCTGCCGCTTACCGGATACCTGTCCGCCT
TTCTCCCTTCGGGAAGCGTGGCGCTTTCTCATAGCTCACGCTGTAGGTATCTCAGTTCGGTGTAGGTCGT
TCGCTCCAAGCTGGGCTGTGTGCACGAACCCCCCGTTCAGCCCGACCGCTGCGCCTTATCCGGTAACTAT
CGTCTTGAGTCCAACCCGGTAAGACACGACTTATCGCCACTGGCAGCAGCCACTGGTAACAGGATTAGCA
GAGCGAGGTATGTAGGCGGTGCTACAGAGTTCTTGAAGTGGTGGCCTAACTACGGCTACACTAGAAGAAC
AGTATTTGGTATCTGCGCTCTGCTGAAGCCAGTTACCTTCGGAAAAAGAGTTGGTAGCTCTTGATCCGGC
AAACAAACCACCGCTGGTAGCGGTGGTTTTTTTGTTTGCAAGCAGCAGATTACGCGCAGAAAAAAAGGAT
CTCAAGAAGATCCTTTGATCTTTTCTACGGGGTCTGACGCTCAGTGGAACGAAAACTCACGTTAAGGGAT
TTTGGTCATGAGATTATCAAAAAGGATCTTCACCTAGATCCTTTTAAATTAAAAATGAAGTTTTAAATCA
ATCTAAAGTATATATGAGTAAACTTGGTCTGACAGTTACCAATGCTTAATCAGTGAGGCACCTATCTCAG
CGATCTGTCTATTTCGTTCATCCATAGTTGCCTGACTCCCCGTCGTGTAGATAACTACGATACGGGAGGG
CTTACCATCTGGCCCCAGTGCTGCAATGATACCGCGAGACCCACGCTCACCGGCTCCAGATTTATCAGCA
ATAAACCAGCCAGCCGGAAGGGCCGAGCGCAGAAGTGGTCCTGCAACTTTATCCGCCTCCATCCAGTCTA
TTAATTGTTGCCGGGAAGCTAGAGTAAGTAGTTCGCCAGTTAATAGTTTGCGCAACGTTGTTGCCATTGC
TACAGGCATCGTGGTGTCACGCTCGTCGTTTGGTATGGCTTCATTCAGCTCCGGTTCCCAACGATCAAGG
CGAGTTACATGATCCCCCATGTTGTGCAAAAAAGCGGTTAGCTCCTTCGGTCCTCCGATCGTTGTCAGAA
GTAAGTTGGCCGCAGTGTTATCACTCATGGTTATGGCAGCACTGCATAATTCTCTTACTGTCATGCCATC
CGTAAGATGCTTTTCTGTGACTGGTGAGTACTCAACCAAGTCATTCTGAGAATAGTGTATGCGGCGACCG
AGTTGCTCTTGCCCGGCGTCAATACGGGATAATACCGCGCCACATAGCAGAACTTTAAAAGTGCTCATCA
TTGGAAAACGTTCTTCGGGGCGAAAACTCTCAAGGATCTTACCGCTGTTGAGATCCAGTTCGATGTAACC
CACTCGTGCACCCAACTGATCTTCAGCATCTTTTACTTTCACCAGCGTTTCTGGGTGAGCAAAAACAGGA
AGGCAAAATGCCGCAAAAAAGGGAATAAGGGCGACACGGAAATGTTGAATACTCATACTCTTCCTTTTTC
AATTCAGAAGAACTCGTCAAGAAGGCGATAGAAGGCGATGCGCTGCGAATCGGGAGCGGCGATACCGTAA
AGCACGAGGAAGCGGTCAGCCCATTCGCCGCCAAGCTCTTCAGCAATATCACGGGTAGCCAACGCTATGT
CCTGATAGCGGTCCGCCACACCCAGCCGGCCACAGTCGATGAATCCAGAAAAGCGGCCATTTTCCACCAT
GATATTCGGCAAGCAGGCATCGCCATGGGTCACGACGAGATCCTCGCCGTCGGGCATGCGCGCCTTGAGC
CTGGCGAACAGTTCGGCTGGCGCGAGCCCCTGATGCTCTTCGTCCAGATCATCCTGATCGACAAGACCGG
CTTCCATCCGAGTACGTGCTCGCTCGATGCGATGTTTCGCTTGGTGGTCGAATGGGCAGGTAGCCGGATC
AAGCGTATGCAGCCGCCGCATTGCATCAGCCATGATGGATACTTTCTCGGCAGGAGCAAGGTGGGATGAC
AGGAGATCCTGCCCCGGCACTTCGCCCAATAGCAGCCAGTCCCTTCCCGCTTCAGTGACAACGTCGAGCA
CAGCTGCGCAAGGAACGCCCGTCGTGGCCAGCCACGATAGCCGCGCTGCCTCGTCCTGCAGTTCATTCAG
GGCACCGGACAGGTCGGTCTTGACAAAAAGAACCGGGCGCCCCTGCGCTGACAGCCGGAACACGGCGGCA
TCAGAGCAGCCGATTGTCTGTTGTGCCCAGTCATAGCCGAATAGCCTCTCCACCCAAGCGGCCGGAGAAC
CTGCGTGCAATCCATCTTGTTCAATCATGCGAAACGATCCTCATCCTGTCTCTTGATCAGATCTTGATCC
CCTGCGCCATCAGATCCTTGGCGGCAAGAAAGCCATCCAGTTTACTTTGCAGGGCTTCCCAACCTTACCA
GAGGGCGCCCCAGCTGGCAATTCCGGTTCGCTTGCTGTCCATAAAACCGCCCAGTCTAGCTATCGCCATG
TAAGCCCACTGCAAGCTACCTGCTTTCTCTTTGCGCTTGCGTTTTCCCTTGTCCAGATAGCCCAGTAGCT
GACATTCATCCGGGGTCAGCACCGTTTCTGCGGACTGGCTTTCTACGTGTTCCGCTTCCTTTAGCAGCCC
TTGCGCCCTGAATTTTGTTAAAATTCGCGTTAAATTTTTGTTAAATCAGCTCATTTTTTAACCAATAGGC
CGAAATCGGCAAAATCCCTTATAAATCAAAAGAATAGACCGAGATAGGGT
[37 nt withheld, positions 5231-5267]
AAAGAACGTGGACTCCAACGTCAAAGG
[49 nt withheld, positions 5295-5343]
T
[91 nt withheld, positions 5345-5435]
G
[124 nt withheld, positions 5437-5560]
CCATTCGCCATTCAGGCTGCGCAACTGTTGGGAAGGGCGATCGGTGCGGGCCTCTTCGCTATTACGCCAG
CTGGCGAAAGGGGGATGTG
Features (pLannotate 1.2.2; 16 found; start..end, strand, type, name):
     75..93      +  promoter       T7 promoter: promoter for bacteriophage T7 RNA polymerase
    165..183     +  promoter       T7 promoter: promoter for bacteriophage T7 RNA polymerase
    232..621     +  CDS            CAPSD_BPMS2: Experimental evidence at protein level: Swiss-Prot protein existence level 1. Acts as a translational repressor of viral replicase synthesis late in infection. This latter function is the result of capsid protein interaction with an RNA hairpin which contains the replicase ribosome-binding site. From Escherichia phage MS2 (Bacteriophage MS2).
    712..1254    +  CDS            Rela (fragment): TF65_MOUSE - Also known as Nfkb3. Experimental evidence at protein level: Swiss-Prot protein existence level 1. NF-kappa-B is a pleiotropic transcription factor present in almost all cell types and is the endpoint of a series of signal transduction events that are initiated by a vast array of stimuli related to many biological processes such as inflammation, immunity, differentiation, cell growth, tumorigenesis and apoptosis. NF-kappa-B is a homo- or heterodimeric complex formed by the Rel-like domain- containing proteins RELA/p65, RELB, NFKB1/p105, NFKB1/p50, REL and NFKB2/p52. The heterodime
   1279..1650    +  CDS            HSF1: C-terminal activation domain from the human heat shock transcription factor HSF1
   1979..1995    -  protein_bind   lac operator: The lac repressor binds to the lac operator to inhibit transcription in E. coli. This inhibition can be relieved by adding lactose or isopropyl-β-D-thiogalactopyranoside (IPTG). lac repressor encoded by lacI
   2003..2033    -  promoter       lac promoter: promoter for the E. coli lac operon
   2048..2069    -  protein_bind   CAP binding site: CAP binding activates transcription in the presence of cAMP. E. coli catabolite activator protein
   2082..2174    -  CDS            lacI (fragment): lac repressor; lacI; The lac repressor binds to the lac operator to inhibit transcription in E. coli. This inhibition can be relieved by adding lactose or isopropyl-β-D-thiogalactopyranoside (IPTG).
   2357..2945    -  rep_origin     ori: high-copy-number ColE1/pMB1/pBR322/pUC origin of replication
   3116..3976    -  CDS            AmpR: β-lactamase; bla; confers resistance to ampicillin, carbenicillin, and related antibiotics
   3977..3993    -  promoter       AmpR promoter (fragment): bla
   3997..4788    -  CDS            neo: KKA2_KLEPN - Also known as kan, nptII. Experimental evidence at protein level: Swiss-Prot protein existence level 1. Resistance to kanamycin, neomycin, paromomycin, ribostamycin, butirosin and gentamicin B. From Klebsiella pneumoniae.
   4820..5119    -  CDS            tnpA (fragment): TN5P_ECOLX - Also known as tnp. Experimental evidence at protein level: Swiss-Prot protein existence level 1. Mediates transposition of transposon Tn5 by a 'cut and paste' mechanism. First, the monomeric transposase binds the 19 bp inverted DNA repeats flanking the transposon. Then, dimerization of the DNA- bound transposase creates a synaptic DNA complex. After nicking of the first DNA strand, excision of the transposon proceeds through a series of intermediates. The transposase then mediates the insertion of the transposon at a new site by strand transfer. The activity of the wild- type tran
   5132..5560    -  rep_origin     f1 ori (sequence partly withheld): f1 bacteriophage origin of replication; arrow indicates direction of (+) strand synthesis
   5564..72      -  CDS            lacZα (fragment) (across the origin): LacZα fragment of β-galactosidase; lacZ fragment
