[The description below was written by a language model from this plasmid's Addgene catalogue record and pLannotate feature annotations shown in this document.]
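Description:
pPD0055_pIVTRup_MS2-p65-HSF1 is a bacterial plasmid built on the pIVTRup backbone that serves as a template for in vitro transcription (IVT), the only purpose stated in the record. It is maintained at high copy in E. coli through a ColE1/pUC-type origin and selected with ampicillin via the β-lactamase gene. The annotated sequence also shows a neomycin/kanamycin phosphotransferase coding sequence next to a Tn5 transposase fragment, an f1 phage origin, and remnants of a lacZα cloning region (lac promoter, operator, CAP site and a lacI fragment). These look like backbone carry-overs, and kanamycin is not listed as a selection.

The payload is a 1,425 bp fusion open reading frame, MCP-p65-HSF1, placed downstream of two annotated T7 promoters that allow T7 RNA polymerase to produce the transcript in vitro. The fusion joins the bacteriophage MS2 coat protein, which binds a specific RNA hairpin, to a fragment of the NF-κB subunit p65 (RELA) and the C-terminal activation domain of human HSF1. The catalogue lists the insert species as human, although the annotation tool matched the p65 segment to the mouse Rela protein. The insert was derived from an earlier plasmid from the published synergistic activation mediator CRISPR activation system, in which this fusion is recruited by MS2 hairpins embedded in a guide RNA to bring transcriptional activators to a dCas9-bound promoter. No untranslated regions, poly(A) tract or terminator are annotated in the feature table. The associated publication concerns CRISPR-based enhancement of CAR T cells, which suggests the mRNA is delivered into such cells, though the record does not say so explicitly.
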