Addgene plasmid #242541: pPD0055_pIVTRup_MS2-p65-HSF1
Purpose: IVT
Depositing lab: Christoph Bock & Paul Datlinger. Depositing organization: CeMM Research Center for Molecular Medicine. Publication: Systematic discovery of CRISPR-boosted CAR T cell immunotherapies. Datlinger P, Pankevich EV, Arnold CD, Pranckevicius N, Lin J, Romanovskaia D, Schaefer M, Piras F, Orts AC, Nemc A, Biesaga PN, Chan M, Neuwirth T, Artemov AV, Li W, Ladstatter S, Krausgruber T, Bock C. Nature. 2025 Oct;646(8086):963-972. doi: 10.1038/s41586-025-09507-9. Epub 2025 Sep 24. PubMed 40993398.
Backbone
  Vector backbone: pIVTRup
  Vector type: Other
Growth in bacteria
  Bacterial resistance: Ampicillin, 100 μg/mL
  Growth temperature: 37°C
  Growth strain: DH5alpha
  Copy number: High Copy
Gene/Insert
  Gene/Insert name: MCP-p65-HSF1
  Species: H. sapiens (human)
  Insert size (bp): 1425
  Entrez Gene: RELA (a.k.a. AIF3BL3, CMCU, NFKB3, p65); HSF1 (a.k.a. HSTF1)
  Cloning method: Gibson Cloning
Resource information
  A portion of this plasmid was derived from a plasmid made by: 10.1038/nature14136 (Konermann et al. Nature 2014)
Terms and licenses: Academic/Nonprofit Terms; Industry Terms: Not Available to Industry
Depositor comments: Source insert Addgene ID 61426
How to cite: pPD0055_pIVTRup_MS2-p65-HSF1 was a gift from Christoph Bock & Paul Datlinger (Addgene plasmid # 242541 ; http://n2t.net/addgene:242541 ; RRID:Addgene_242541)
